Addgene plasmid #38264: pMXs-IP GFP-Atg14
Depositing lab: Noboru Mizushima. Depositing organization: University of Tokyo, Graduate School of Medicine. Publication: Beclin 1 forms two distinct phosphatidylinositol 3-kinase complexes with mammalian Atg14 and UVRAG. Itakura E, Kishi C, Inoue K, Mizushima N. Mol Biol Cell. 2008 Dec . 19(12):5360-72. 10.1091/mbc.e08-01-0080 PubMed 18843052.
Backbone
  Vector backbone: pMXs-IP
  Backbone manufacturer: Dr. Toshio Kitamura of the University of Tokyo
  Backbone size w/o insert (bp): 5800
  Total vector size (bp): 6800
  Vector type: Mammalian Expression, Retroviral
  Selectable markers: Puromycin
Growth in bacteria
  Bacterial resistance: Ampicillin, 100 μg/mL
  Growth temperature: 37°C
  Growth strain: DH5alpha
  Copy number: High Copy
Gene/Insert
  Gene/Insert name: autophagy related genes 14 (alt names: Atg14; Atg14L; KIAA0831)
  Species: H. sapiens (human)
  Insert size (bp): 1400
  GenBank ID: AK131251
  Entrez Gene: ATG14 (a.k.a. ATG14L, BARKOR, KIAA0831)
  Promoter: LTR
  Tag / fusion protein: EGFP (N terminal on backbone)
  Cloning method: Restriction Enzyme; 5′ cloning site EcoRI (not destroyed); 3′ cloning site EcoRI (not destroyed)
  Sequencing primers: 5′ CGACCACTACCAGCAGAACA; 3′ GAGGAACTGCTTCCTTCACG
Resource information
  A portion of this plasmid was derived from a plasmid made by: FLJ16178, Obtained from the department of biotechnology, National Institute of Technology and Evaluation, Tokyo, Japan
Terms and licenses: Academic/Nonprofit Terms; Industry Terms: Not Available to Industry
How to cite: pMXs-IP GFP-Atg14 was a gift from Noboru Mizushima (Addgene plasmid # 38264 ; http://n2t.net/addgene:38264 ; RRID:Addgene_38264)
