[The description below was written by a language model from this plasmid's Addgene catalogue record.]
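Description:
pMXs-IP GFP-Atg14 is a retroviral mammalian expression plasmid built on the pMXs-IP backbone, a Moloney murine leukaemia virus-derived vector series. It is maintained in E. coli as a high-copy plasmid under ampicillin selection. The "IP" designation conventionally refers to an IRES-puromycin resistance cassette placed downstream of the cloning site, consistent with the puromycin marker listed for mammalian cells. No feature table is provided, so the exact arrangement of these elements, the packaging signal and the bacterial origin cannot be confirmed from the record. The listed sizes (about 5.8 kb backbone, 1.4 kb insert, 6.8 kb total) are approximate and do not sum exactly.

The payload is human ATG14 (also called Atg14L, BARKOR or KIAA0831), derived from a cDNA clone and inserted at an EcoRI site that is preserved on both sides of the insert. It is fused at its N-terminus to EGFP, which is already present on the backbone. Expression is driven by the retroviral LTR. When the plasmid is introduced into a packaging cell line, the region between the LTRs is packaged into recombinant retrovirus. This virus integrates into target cells, giving stable expression of GFP-Atg14, and transduced populations can be enriched with puromycin.

ATG14 is a component of a Beclin 1-containing class III phosphatidylinositol 3-kinase complex involved in autophagy. The associated publication describes two distinct Beclin 1 complexes, one containing Atg14 and one containing UVRAG. The construct is therefore suited to generating stable cell lines for imaging Atg14 localisation by fluorescence microscopy and for analysing its complex partners through the GFP tag.
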