>Addgene plasmid #38264 | pMXs-IP GFP-Atg14 | addgene partial sequence | sequence record 51509 | EGFP-C 5'-CATGGTCCTGCTGGAGTTCGTG-3'
GGCATGGACGAGCTGTACAAGGGTGGCGGTGGCTCGGGCGGTGGTGGGTCGGGTGGCGGCGGATCTATCG
ATGAATTGAATTCCATGGCGTCTCCCAGTGGGAAGGGAGCCCGGGCGCTGGAGGCTCCTGGCTGCGGGCC
CCGGCCGCTCGCCCGGGACCTGGTGGACTCCGTGGACGATGCGGAGGGGCTGTACGTGGCTGTGGAGCGC
TGCCCGCTGTGCAACACTACCCGCCGGCGGCTGACCTGCGCCAAATGCGTTCAGAGCGGCGATTTCGTCT
ACTTCGACGGCCGCGACCGGGAGAGGTTTATCGACAAGAAGGAAAGGTTAAGCCGACTTAAGAGCAAGCA
AGAAGAATTTCAGAAAGAAGTGTTAAAAGCTATGGAAGGAAAATGGATAACAGATCAGTTGAGATGGAAA
ATAATGTCCTGCAAGATGAGGATTGAACAGTTAAAACAAACAATATGTAAAGGAAATGAAGAAATGGAGA
AAAATTCTGAAGGCCTTCTCAAAACCAAGGAAAAGAATCAGAAGCTTTACAGTCGAGCACAACGGCACCA
AGAGAAAAAGGAGAAGATTCAGAGGCATAATCGCAAACTTGGTGACCTGGTAGAAAAAAAGACCATTGAC
TTAAGAAGTCATTATGAGCGTCTGGCAAATCTTCGACGATCCCATATATTAGAGCTCACCTCTGTCATTT
TTCCAATCGAGGAAGTAAAGACGGGTGTGAGAGACCCCGCAGATGTGTCTTCAGAGAGTGACAGTGCCAT
GACCTCCAGCACTGTGAGCAAGCTTGCTGAAGCCCGGAGGACAACTTACCTCTCAGGACGATGGGTCTGT
GACGATCACAACGGAGACACCAGCATT
